Addgene plasmid #187987: pGB-05-06-GST-ATG14
Purpose: Plasmid for the protein expression of GST-ATG14 in a bacterial and insect expression system. Internal_Reference: SMC1321
Depositing lab: Sascha Martens. Depositing organization: University of Vienna.
Backbone
  Vector backbone: pGB-05-06
  Backbone manufacturer: Protech Facilities VBCF, Vienna, Austria
  Backbone size w/o insert (bp): 3619
  Total vector size (bp): 5098
  Vector type: Bacterial Expression, Insect Expression
Growth in bacteria
  Bacterial resistance: Gentamicin, 10 μg/mL
  Growth temperature: 37°C
  Growth strain: DH5alpha
  Copy number: Unknown
Gene/Insert
  Gene/Insert name: ATG14 (alt name: Barkor)
  Species: H. sapiens (human)
  Insert size (bp): 1479
  GenBank ID: 22863 NM_014924
  Entrez Gene: ATG14 (a.k.a. ATG14L, BARKOR, KIAA0831)
  Tag / fusion protein: GST (N terminal on insert)
  Cloning method: Gibson Cloning
  Sequencing primers: 5′ tcCcggtccgaaaccatgtcccctatactag; 3′ TCCCCAGAACATCAGGTTAATGGCGTTACCTATGTCC
Terms and licenses: Academic/Nonprofit Terms; Industry Terms: Not Available to Industry
How to cite: pGB-05-06-GST-ATG14 was a gift from Sascha Martens (Addgene plasmid # 187987 ; http://n2t.net/addgene:187987 ; RRID:Addgene_187987)
