[The description below was written by a language model from this plasmid's Addgene catalogue record and pLannotate feature annotations shown in this document.]
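Description:
pGB-05-06-GST-ATG14 is a 5.1 kb baculovirus transfer-type plasmid, catalogued for bacterial and insect expression, that carries human ATG14 (also called Barkor or ATG14L) fused at its N terminus to glutathione S-transferase. It is built on the pGB-05-06 backbone and was assembled by Gibson cloning. In E. coli it replicates from a high-copy ColE1/pUC-type origin and is selected with gentamicin, through an aacC1 gentamicin acetyltransferase gene driven by the class 1 integron Pc promoter.

The expression cassette runs from the Autographa californica polyhedrin promoter, a very late baculoviral promoter that gives strong expression in infected insect cells, through the Schistosoma japonicum GST coding sequence and the roughly 1.5 kb ATG14 open reading frame to an SV40 polyadenylation signal. This cassette and the gentamicin marker lie between the Tn7R and Tn7L ends of a mini-Tn7 element, an arrangement that allows Tn7 transposition of the whole segment into a baculovirus bacmid to generate recombinant virus. A single loxP site upstream of the polyhedrin promoter offers a site for Cre-mediated fusion with other loxP-bearing plasmids, as used in multigene baculovirus systems, although the record does not describe such use. The short annotated fragments downstream of ATG14 (ccdB, 9xHis, SV40 large T antigen, SET1) are partial matches, probably backbone remnants or annotation artefacts; the catalogue lists GST as the only tag. No dedicated bacterial promoter for the fusion is annotated, despite the stated bacterial expression use. The construct is intended for producing GST-ATG14 recombinant protein, with GST available for glutathione affinity purification.
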