Features (pLannotate 1.2.2; 14 found; start..end, strand, type, name):
     22..245     -  mobile_element Tn7R: mini-Tn7 element (right end of the Tn7 transposon) Tn7
    312..845     -  CDS            GmR: gentamycin acetyltransferase; aacC1; confers resistance to gentamycin
   1034..1062    -  promoter       Pc promoter: intI1 (promoter lies within the coding sequence); class 1 integron promoter
   1133..1166    +  protein_bind   loxP: Cre-mediated recombination occurs in the 8-bp core sequence (GCATACAT). Cre recombinase
   1255..1346    +  promoter       polyhedrin promoter: polh from Autographa californica; promoter for the baculovirus polyhedrin gene
   1402..2055    +  CDS            GST26_SCHJA: Experimental evidence at protein level: Swiss-Prot protein existence level 1. GST isoenzymes appear to play a central role in the parasite detoxification system. Other functions are also suspected including a role in increasing the solubility of haematin in the parasite gut. From Schistosoma japonicum (Blood fluke).
   2086..3561    +  CDS            ATG14: BAKOR_HUMAN - Also known as ATG14L From Homo sapiens (Human).
   3563..3595    +  CDS            ccdB (fragment): CcdB, a bacterial toxin that poisons DNA gyrase; ccdB; Plasmids containing the ccdB gene cannot be propagated in standard E. coli strains.
   3615..3632    +  CDS            9xHis (fragment): 9xHis affinity tag
   3670..3753    +  CDS            large T antigen (fragment): large T antigen from SV40 (simian virus 40)
   3776..3910    +  polyA_signal   SV40 poly(A) signal: SV40 polyadenylation signal
   3939..3988    +  CDS            SET1 (fragment): solubility-enhancement tag derived from T7 phage gene 10B
   4042..4207    -  mobile_element Tn7L: mini-Tn7 element (left end of the Tn7 transposon) Tn7
   4397..4985    +  rep_origin     ori: high-copy-number ColE1/pMB1/pBR322/pUC origin of replication
>Addgene plasmid #187987 | pGB-05-06-GST-ATG14 | addgene full sequence | sequence record 374440 | Addgene NGS Result
CAGATGCCCTGCGTAAGCGGGTGTGGGCGGACAATAAAGTCTTAAACTGAACAAAATAGATCTAAACTAT
GACAATAAAGTCTTAAACTAGACAGAATAGTTGTAAACTGAAATCAGTCCAGTTATGCTGTGAAAAAGCA
TACTGGACTTTTGTTATGGCTAAAGCAAACTCTTCATTTTCTGAAGTGCAAATTGCCCGTCGTATTAAAG
AGGGGCGTGGCCAAGGGCATGTAAAGACTATATTCGCGGCGTTGTGACAATTTACCGAACAACTCCGCGG
CCGGGAAGCCGATCTCGGCTTGAACGAATTGTTAGGTGGCGGTACTTGGGTCGATATCAAAGTGCATCAC
TTCTTCCCGTATGCCCAACTTTGTATAGAGAGCCACTGCGGGATCGTCACCGTAATCTGCTTGCACGTAG
ATCACATAAGCACCAAGCGCGTTGGCCTCATGCTTGAGGAGATTGATGAGCGCGGTGGCAATGCCCTGCC
TCCGGTGCTCGCCGGAGACTGCGAGATCATAGATATAGATCTCACTACGCGGCTGCTCAAACTTGGGCAG
AACGTAAGCCGCGAGAGCGCCAACAACCGCTTCTTGGTCGAAGGCAGCAAGCGCGATGAATGTCTTACTA
CGGAGCAAGTTCCCGAGGTAATCGGAGTCCGGCTGATGTTGGGAGTAGGTGGCTACGTCTCCGAACTCAC
GACCGAAAAGATCAAGAGCAGCCCGCATGGATTTGACTTGGTCAGGGCCGAGCCTACATGTGCGAATGAT
GCCCATACTTGAGCCACCTAACTTTGTTTTAGGGCGACTGCCCTGCTGCGTAACATCGTTGCTGCTGCGT
AACATCGTTGCTGCTCCATAACATCAAACATCGACCCACGGCGTAACGCGCTTGCTGCTTGGATGCCCGA
GGCATAGACTGTACAAAAAAACAGTCATAACAAGCCATGAAAACCGCCACTGCGCCGTTACCACCGCTGC
GTTCGGTCAAGGTTCTGGACCAGTTGCGTGAGCGCATACGCTACTTGCATTACAGTTTACGAACCGAACA
GGCTTATGTCAACTGGGTTCGTGCCTTCATCCGTTTCCACGGTGTGCGTCACCCGGCAACCTTGGGCAGC
AGCGAAGTCGCCATAACTTCGTATAGCATACATTATACGAAGTTATCTGTAACTATAACGGTCCTAAGGT
AGCGAAGGTCTCACTGCGTTTAAACACTAGTATCGATTCGCGACCTACTCCGGAATATTAATAGATCATG
GAGATAATTAAAATGATAACCATCTCGCAAATAAATAAGTATTTTACTGTTTTCGTAACAGTTTTGTAAT
AAAAAAACCTATAAATATTCCGGATTATTCATACCGTCCCACCATCGGGCGACGGATCCCGGTCCGAAAC
CATGTCCCCTATACTAGGTTATTGGAAAATTAAGGGCCTTGTGCAACCCACTCGACTTCTTTTGGAATAT
CTTGAAGAAAAATATGAAGAGCATTTGTATGAGCGCGATGAAGGTGATAAATGGCGAAACAAAAAGTTTG
AATTGGGTTTGGAGTTTCCCAATCTTCCTTATTATATTGATGGTGATGTTAAATTAACACAGTCTATGGC
CATCATACGTTATATAGCTGACAAGCACAACATGTTGGGTGGTTGTCCAAAAGAGCGTGCAGAGATTTCA
ATGCTTGAAGGAGCGGTTTTGGATATTAGATACGGTGTTTCGAGAATTGCATATAGTAAAGACTTTGAAA
CTCTCAAAGTTGATTTTCTTAGCAAGCTACCTGAAATGCTGAAAATGTTCGAAGATCGTTTATGTCATAA
AACATATTTAAATGGTGATCATGTAACCCATCCTGACTTCATGTTGTATGACGCTCTTGATGTTGTTTTA
TACATGGACCCAATGTGCCTGGATGCGTTCCCAAAATTAGTTTGTTTTAAAAAACGTATTGAAGCTATCC
CACAAATTGATAAGTACTTGAAATCCAGCAAGTATATAGCATGGCCTTTGCAGGGCTGGCAAGCCACGTT
TGGTGGTGGCGACCATCCTCCAAAATCGGATCTGGAAGTTCTGTTCCAGGGGCCCATGGCATCGCCAAGC
GGAAAAGGAGCAAGAGCCCTGGAAGCACCCGGCTGCGGACCAAGACCACTCGCCCGTGACCTCGTTGATA
GCGTGGACGACGCTGAGGGTCTGTACGTGGCCGTCGAACGTTGCCCTCTGTGCAACACCACTCGCCGTAG
GCTGACCTGCGCTAAGTGCGTGCAGAGCGGTGACTTCGTCTACTTCGACGGACGCGACCGCGAGCGTTTC
ATCGACAAGAAGGAAAGGCTGTCCAGACTGAAGAGCAAGCAGGAGGAGTTCCAGAAGGAGGTCCTGAAGG
CTATGGAGGGCAAGTGGATCACTGACCAGCTGCGCTGGAAGATCATGTCTTGCAAGATGCGTATCGAGCA
GCTGAAGCAGACCATCTGCAAGGGCAACGAGGAAATGGAGAAGAACTCTGAAGGACTGCTGAAGACTAAG
GAAAAGAACCAGAAGCTGTACTCACGCGCTCAGCGTCACCAGGAGAAGAAGGAAAAGATCCAGAGGCACA
ACAGAAAGCTGGGTGACCTGGTGGAGAAGAAGACCATCGACCTGCGCAGCCACTACGAACGTCTGGCCAA
CCTGAGACGCTCCCACATCCTGGAGCTGACCAGCGTCATCTTCCCCATCGAGGAAGTGAAGACTGGCGTC
AGGGACCCAGCTGACGTGTCCAGCGAGAGCGACTCTGCCATGACCTCTTCAACTGTCTCCAAGCTGGCTG
AAGCCCGTAGGACCACTTACCTGAGCGGACGCTGGGTGTGCGACGACCACAACGGAGACACCTCAATCTC
CATCACTGGTCCCTGGATCTCCCTGCCAAACAACGGAGACTACTCTGCTTACTACTCATGGGTCGAGGAA
AAGAAGACCACTCAGGGTCCTGACATGGAGCAGTCTAACCCCGCTTACACCATCTCAGCTGCCCTGTGCT
ACGCCACTCAGCTGGTGAACATCCTGTCTCACATCCTGGACGTCAACCTGCCAAAGAAGCTGTGCAACTC
CGAGTTCTGCGGCGAAAACCTGAGCAAGCAGAAGTTCACCCGCGCTGTGAAGAAGCTGAACGCCAACATC
CTGTACCTGTGCTTCTCACAGCACGTCAACCTGGACCAGCTGCAACCTCTGCACACTCTGCGTAACCTGA
TGTACCTGGTGTCTCCATCCAGCGAGCACCTGGGAAGGTCAGGTCCATTCGAAGTCAGAGCTGACCTGGA
GGAAAGCATGGAGTTCGTGGACCCTGGCGTCGCCGGAGAGTCTGACGAATCAGGTGACGAGAGGGTGTCC
GACGAGGAAACCGACCTGGGCACTGACTGGGAAAACCTGCCAAGCCCTAGATTCTGCGACATCCCCAGCC
AGTCTGTGGAAGTCTCACAATCTCAGAGCACCCAGGCCTCCCCTCCCATCGCTTCTTCATCCGCCGGTGG
CATGATCTCGTCAGCCGCAGCATCCGTCACTTCGTGGTTCAAGGCATACACTGGACATAGGTAACGCCAT
TAACCTGATGTTCTGGGGAATATAAGCTTGCGGCCGCACTCGAGCACCACCACCACCACCACTGACATGC
GGTACCAAGCTTGTCGAGAAGTACTAGAGGATCATAATCAGCCATACCACATTTGTAGAGGTTTTACTTG
CTTTAAAAAACCTCCCACACCTCCCCCTGAACCTGAAACATAAAATGAATGCAATTGTTGTTGTTAACTT
GTTTATTGCAGCTTATAATGGTTACAAATAAAGCAATAGCATCACAAATTTCACAAATAAAGCATTTTTT
TCACTGCATTCTAGTTGTGGTTTGTCCAAACTCATCAATGTATCTTATCATGTCTGGATCTGATCACTGC
TTGAGCCTAGAAGATCCGGCTGCTAACAAAGCCCGAAAGGAAGCTGAGTTGGCTGCTGCCACCGCTGAGC
AATAACTATCATAACCCCTAGGGTATACCCATCTAATTGGACTATGAGACCAACCAGATAAGTGAAATCT
AGTTCCAAACTATTTTGTCATTTTTAATTTTCGTATTAGCTTACGACGCTACACCCAGTTCCCATCTATT
TTGTCACTCTTCCCTAAATAATCCTTAAAAACTCCATTTCCACCCCTCCCAGTTCCCAACTATTTTGTCC
GCCCACAACCGGTTGACTTGGGTCAACTGTCAGACCAAGTTTACTCATATATACTTTAGATTGATTTAAA
ACTTCATTTTTAATTTAAAAGGATCTAGGTGAAGATCCTTTTTGATAATCTCATGACCAAAATCCCTTAA
CGTGAGTTTTCGTTCCACTGAGCGTCAGACCCCGTAGAAAAGATCAAAGGATCTTCTTGAGATCCTTTTT
TTCTGCGCGTAATCTGCTGCTTGCAAACAAAAAAACCACCGCTACCAGCGGTGGTTTGTTTGCCGGATCA
AGAGCTACCAACTCTTTTTCCGAAGGTAACTGGCTTCAGCAGAGCGCAGATACCAAATACTGTTCTTCTA
GTGTAGCCGTAGTTAGGCCACCACTTCAAGAACTCTGTAGCACCGCCTACATACCTCGCTCTGCTAATCC
TGTTACCAGTGGCTGCTGCCAGTGGCGATAAGTCGTGTCTTACCGGGTTGGACTCAAGACGATAGTTACC
GGATAAGGCGCAGCGGTCGGGCTGAACGGGGGGTTCGTGCACACAGCCCAGCTTGGAGCGAACGACCTAC
ACCGAACTGAGATACCTACAGCGTGAGCTATGAGAAAGCGCCACGCTTCCCGAAGGGAGAAAGGCGGACA
GGTATCCGGTAAGCGGCAGGGTCGGAACAGGAGAGCGCACGAGGGAGCTTCCAGGGGGAAACGCCTGGTA
TCTTTATAGTCCTGTCGGGTTTCGCCACCTCTGACTTGAGCGTCGATTTTTGTGATGCTCGTCAGGGGGG
CGGAGCCTATGGAAAAACGCCAGCAACGCGGCCTTTTTACGGTTCCTGGCCTTTTGCTGGCCTTTTGCTC
ACATGTTCTTTCCTGCGTTATCCCCTGATTGACTTGGGTCGCTCTTCCTGTGGATGCG
